>Addgene plasmid #209378 | pGW-GOI-TurboID | addgene full sequence | sequence record 415939 | Addgene NGS Result
TTTCACGCCCTTTTAAATATCCGATTATTCTAATAAACGCTCTTTTCTCTTAGGTTTACCCGCCAATATA
TCCTGTCAAACACTGATAGTTTAAACTGAAGGCGGGAAACGACAATCTGATCCAAGCTCAAGCTGCTCTA
GCATTCGCCATTCAGGCTGCGCAACTGTTGGGAAGGGCGATCGGTGCGGGCCTCTTCGCTATTACGCCAG
CTGGCGAAAGGGGGATGTGCTGCAAGGCGATTAAGTTGGGTAACGCCAGGGTTTTCCCAGTCACGACGTT
GTAAAACGACGGCCAGTGCCAAGCTTGCATGCCTGCAGGTCCCCAGATTAGCCTTTTCAATTTCAGAAAG
AATGCTAACCCACAGATGGTTAGAGAGGCTTACGCAGCAGGTCTCATCAAGACGATCTACCCGAGCAATA
ATCTCCAGGAAATCAAATACCTTCCCAAGAAGGTTAAAGATGCAGTCAAAAGATTCAGGACTAACTGCAT
CAAGAACACAGAGAAAGATATATTTCTCAAGATCAGAAGTACTATTCCAGTATGGACGATTCAAGGCTTG
CTTCACAAACCAAGGCAAGTAATAGAGATTGGAGTCTCTAAAAAGGTAGTTCCCACTGAATCAAAGGCCA
TGGAGTCAAAGATTCAAATAGAGGACCTAACAGAACTCGCCGTAAAGACTGGCGAACAGTTCATACAGAG
TCTCTTACGACTCAATGACAAGAAGAAAATCTTCGTCAACATGGTGGAGCACGACACACTTGTCTACTCC
AAAAATATCAAAGATACAGTCTCAGAAGACCAAAGGGCAATTGAGACTTTTCAACAAAGGGTAATATCCG
GAAACCTCCTCGGATTCCATTGCCCAGCTATCTGTCACTTTATTGTGAAGATAGTGGAAAAGGAAGGTGG
CTCCTACAAATGCCATCATTGCGATAAAGGAAAGGCCATCGTTGAAGATGCCTCTGCCGACAGTGGTCCC
AAAGATGGACCCCCACCCACGAGGAGCATCGTGGAAAAAGAAGACGTTCCAACCACGTCTTCAAAGCAAG
TGGATTGATGTGATATCTCCACTGACGTAAGGGATGACGCACAATCCCACTATCCTTCGCAAGACCCTTC
CTCTATATAAGGAAGTTCATTTCATTTGGAGAGAACACGGGGGACTCTAGAGTTATCAACAAGTTTGTAC
AAAAAAGCTGAACGAGAAACGTAAAATGATATAAATATCAATATATTAAATTAGATTTTGCATAAAAAAC
AGACTACATAATACTGTAAAACACAACATATCCAGTCACTATGGCGGCCCCTCGAGAGGCCGCATTAGGC
ACCCCAGGCTTTACACTTTATGCTTCCGGCTCGTATAATGTGTGGATTTTGAGTTAGGATCCGTCGAGAT
TTTCAGGAGCTAAGGAAGCTAAAATGGAGAAAAAAATCACTGGATATACCACCGTTGATATATCCCAATG
GCATCGTAAAGAACATTTTGAGGCATTTCAGTCAGTTGCTCAATGTACCTATAACCAGACCGTTCAGCTG
GATATTACGGCCTTTTTAAAGACCGTAAAGAAAAATAAGCACAAGTTTTATCCGGCCTTTATTCACATTC
TTGCCCGCCTGATGAATGCTCATCCGGAATTCCGTATGGCAATGAAAGACGGTGAGCTGGTGATATGGGA
TAGTGTTCACCCTTGTTACACCGTTTTCCATGAGCAAACTGAAACGTTTTCATCGCTCTGGAGTGAATAC
CACGACGATTTCCGGCAGTTTCTACACATATATTCGCAAGATGTGGCGTGTTACGGTGAAAACCTGGCCT
ATTTCCCTAAAGGGTTTATTGAGAATATGTTTTTCGTCTCAGCCAATCCCTGGGTGAGTTTCACCAGTTT
TGATTTAAACGTGGCCAATATGGACAACTTCTTCGCCCCCGTTTTCACCATGGGCAAATATTATACGCAA
GGCGACAAGGTGCTGATGCCGCTGGCGATTCAGGTTCATCATGCCGTTTGTGATGGCTTCCATGTCGGCA
GAATGCTTAATGAATTACAACAGTACTGCGATGAGTGGCAGGCGGGGCGTAATCTAGAGGATCCGGCTTA
CTAAAAGCCAGATAACAGTATGCGTATTTGCGCGCTGATTTTTGCGGTATAAGAATATATACTGATATGT
ATACCCGAAGTATGTCAAAAAGAGGTATGCTATGAAGCAGCGTATTACAGTGACAGTTGACAGCGACAGC
TATCAGTTGCTCAAGGCATATATGATGTCAATATCTCCGGTCTGGTAAGCACAACCATGCAGAATGAAGC
CCGTCGTCTGCGTGCCGAACGCTGGAAAGCGGAAAATCAGGAAGGGATGGCTGAGGTCGCCCGGTTTATT
GAAATGAACGGCTCTTTTGCTGACGAGAACAGGGGCTGGTGAAATGCAGTTTAAGGTTTACACCTATAAA
AGAGAGAGCCGTTATCGTCTGTTTGTGGATGTACAGAGTGATATTATTGACACGCCCGGGCGACGGATGG
TGATCCCCCTGGCCAGTGCACGTCTGCTGTCAGATAAAGTCCCCCGTGAACTTTACCCGGTGGTGCATAT
CGGGGATGAAAGCTGGCGCATGATGACCACCGATATGGCCAGTGTGCCGGTCTCCGTTATCGGGGAAGAA
GTGGCTGATCTCAGCCACCGCGAAAATGACATCAAAAACGCCATTAACCTGATGTTCTGGGGAATATAAA
TGTCAGGCTCCCTTATACACAGCCAGTCTGCAGGTCGACCATAGTGACTGGATATGTTGTGTTTTACAGT
ATTATGTAGTCTGTTTTTTATGCAAAATCTAATTTAATATATTGATATTTATATCATTTTACGTTTCTCG
TTCAGCTTTCTTGTACAAAGTGGTTCGATCTAGAGGATCCATGTACCCGTATGATGTTCCGGATTACGCT
GGCTATCCCTACGACGTGCCCGACTATGCCGGGTACCCCTATGACGTCCCAGACTACGCAGCTAGCAAAG
ACAATACTGTGCCTCTGAAGCTGATCGCTCTCCTGGCTAATGGCGAGTTCCATAGTGGCGAACAGCTGGG
AGAAACCCTGGGCATGTCCAGGGCCGCTATCAACAAGCACATTCAGACTCTGCGCGACTGGGGCGTGGAC
GTGTTCACCGTGCCCGGAAAGGGCTACTCTCTGCCCGAGCCTATCCCGCTGCTGAACGCTAAACAGATTC
TGGGACAGCTGGACGGCGGGAGCGTGGCAGTCCTGCCTGTGGTAGACTCCACCAATCAGTACCTGCTGGA
TCGAATCGGCGAGCTGAAGAGTGGGGATGCTTGCATTGCAGAATATCAGCAGGCAGGGAGAGGAAGCAGA
GGGAGGAAATGGTTCTCTCCTTTTGGAGCTAACCTGTACCTGAGTATGTTTTGGCGCCTGAAGCGGGGAC
CAGCAGCAATCGGCCTGGGCCCGGTCATCGGAATTGTCATGGCAGAAGCGCTGCGAAAGCTGGGAGCAGA
CAAGGTGCGAGTCAAATGGCCCAATGACCTGTATCTGCAGGATAGAAAGCTGGCAGGCATCCTGGTGGAG
CTGGCCGGAATAACAGGCGATGCTGCACAGATCGTCATTGGCGCCGGGATTAACGTGGCTATGAGGCGCG
TGGAGGAAAGCGTGGTCAATCAGGGCTGGATCACACTGCAGGAAGCAGGGATTAACCTGGACAGGAATAC
TCTGGCCGCTACGCTGATCCGAGAGCTGCGGGCAGCCCTGGAACTGTTCGAGCAGGAAGGCCTGGCTCCA
TATCTGCCACGGTGGGAGAAGCTGGATAACTTCATCAATAGACCCGTGAAGCTGATCATTGGGGACAAAG
AGATTTTCGGGATTAGCCGGGGGATTGATAAACAGGGAGCCCTGCTGCTGGAACAGGACGGAGTTATCAA
ACCCTGGATGGGCGGAGAAATCAGTCTGCGGTCTGCCGAAAAGTAGAGCGGCCCGAGCTCGAATTTCCCC
GATCGTTCAAACATTTGGCAATAAAGTTTCTTAAGATTGAATCCTGTTGCCGGTCTTGCGATGATTATCA
TATAATTTCTGTTGAATTACGTTAAGCATGTAATAATTAACATGTAATGCATGACGTTATTTATGAGATG
GGTTTTTATGATTAGAGTCCCGCAATTATACATTTAATACGCGATAGAAAACAAAATATAGCGCGCAAAC
TAGGATAAATTATCGCGCGCGGTGTCATCTATGTTACTAGATCGGGAATTGGTTCCGGAACCAATTCGTA
ATCATGTCATAGCTGTTTCCTGTGTGAAATTGTTATCCGCTCACAATTCCACACAACATACGAGCCGGAA
GCATAAAGTGTAAAGCCTGGGGTGCCTAATGAGTGAGCTAACTCACATTAGGCTGAATTAGGCGCGCCTA
TTTCTATTAATTCCCGATCTAGTAACATAGATGACACCGCGCGCGATAATTTATCCTAGTTTGCGCGCTA
TATTTTGTTTTCTATCGCGTATTAAATGTATAATTGCGGGACTCTAATCATAAAAACCCATCTCATAAAT
AACGTCATGCATTACATGTTAATTATTACATGCTTAACGTAATTCAACAGAAATTATATGATAATCATCG
CAAGACCGGCAACAGGATTCAATCTTAAGAAACTTTATTGCCAAATGTTTGAACGATCGGGGAAATTCGG
GGGATCGATCCCGCGAACTGTGGACGAGAACTGTGCCACCAAGCGTAAGGCCGTTCTCTCGCATTTGCCT
TGCTAGGCTCGCGCGAGTTGCTGGCTGAGGCGTTCTCGAAATCAGCTCTTGTTCGGTCGGCATCTACTCT
ATTCCTTTGCCCTCGGACGAGTGCTGGGGCGTCGGTTTCCACTATCGGCGAGTACTTCTACACAGCCATC
GGTCCAGACGGCCGCGCTTCTGCGGGCGATTTGTGTACGCCCGACAGTCCCGGCTCCGGATCGGACGATT
GCGTCGCATCGACCCTGCGCCCAAGCTGCATCATCGAAATTGCCGTCAACCAAGCTCTGATAGAGTTGGT
CAAGACCAATGCGGAGCATATACGCCCGGAGCCGCGGCGATCCTGCAAGCTCCGGATGCCTCCGCTCGAA
GTAGCGCGTCTGCTGCTCCATACAAGCCAACCACGGCCTCCAGAAGAAGATGTTGGCGACCTCGTATTGG
GAATCCCCGAACATCGCCTCGCTCCAGTCAATGACCGCTGTTATGCGGCCATTGTCCGTCAGGACATTGT
TGGAGCCGAAATCCGCGTGCACGAGGTGCCGGACTTCGGGGCAGTCCTCGGCCCAAAGCATCAGCTCATC
GAGAGCCTGCGCGACGGACGCACTGACGGTGTCGTCCATCACAGTTTGCCAGTGATACACATGGGGATCA
GCAATCGCGCATATGAAATCACGCCATGTAGTGTATTGACCGATTCCTTGCGGTCCGAATGGGCCGAACC
CGCTCGTCTGGCTAAGATCGGCCGCAGCGATCGCATCCATGGCCTCCGCGACCGGCTGCAGAACAGCGGG
CAGTTCGGTTTCAGGCAGGTCTTGCAACGTGACACCCTGTGCACGGCGGGAGATGCAATAGGTCAGGCTC
TCGCTGAATGCCCCAATGTCAAGCACTTCCGGAATCGGGAGCGCGGCCGATGCAAAGTGCCGATAAACAT
AACGATCTTTGTAGAAACCATCGGCGCAGCTATTTACCCGCAGGACATATCCACGCCCTCCTACATCGAA
GCTGAAAGCACGAGATTCTTCGCCCTCCGAGAGCTGCATCAGGTCGGAGACGCTGTCGAACTTTTCGATC
AGAAACTTCTCGACAGACGTCGCGGTGAGTTCAGGCTTTTTCATATCTTATTGCCCCCCGGGATCAGATC
TGGATTGAGAGTGAATATGAGACTCTAATTGGATACCGAGGGGAATTTATGGAACGTCAGTGGAGCATTT
TTGACAAGAAATATTTGCTAGCTGATAGTGACCTTAGGCGACTTTTGAACGCGCAATAATGGTTTCTGAC
GTATGTGCTTAGCTCATTAAACTCCAGAAACCCGCGGCTGAGTGGCTCCTTCAACGTTGCGGTTCTGTCA
GTTCCAAACGTAAAACGGCTTGTCCCGCGTCATCGGCGGGGGTCATAACGTGACTCCCTTAATTCTCCGC
TCATGATCTTGATCCCCTGCGCCATCAGATCCTTGGCGGCAAGAAAGCCATCCAGTTTACTTTGCAGGGC
TTCCCAACCTTACCAGAGGGCGCCCCAGCTGGCAATTCCGGTTCGCTTGCTGTCCATAAAACCGCCCAGT
CTAGCTATCGCCATGTAAGCCCACTGCAAGCTACCTGCTTTCTCTTTGCGCTTGCGTTTTCCCTTGTCCA
GATAGCCCAGTAGCTGACATTCATCCGGGGTCAGCACCGTTTCTGCGGACTGGCTTTCTACGTGTTCCGC
TTCCTTTAGCAGCCCTTGCGCCCTGAGTGCTTGCGGCAGCGTGAAGCTGATCCGTCGAGATTAATAGAAA
TAAATTCAGCCTAATTCGGCGTTAATTCAGTACATTAAAAACGTCCGCAATGTGTTATTAAGTTGTCTAA
GCGTCAATTTGTTTACACCACAATATATCCTGCCACCAGCCAGCCAACAGCTCCCCGACCGGCAGCTCGG
CACAAAATCACCACTCGATACAGGCAGCCCATCAGTCCGGGACGGCGTCAGCGGGAGAGCCGTTGTAAGG
CGGCAGACTTTGCTCATGTTACCGATGCTATTCGGAAGAACGGCAACTAAGCTGCCGGGTTTGAAACACG
GATGATCTCGCGGAGGGTAGCATGTTGATTGTAACGATGACAGAGCGTTGCTGCCTGTGATCAATTCGGG
CACGAACCCAGTGGACATAAGCCTGTTCGGTTCGTAAGCTGTAATGCAAGTAGCGTATGCGCTCACGCAA
CTGGTCCAGAACCTTGACCGAACGCAGCGGTGGTAACGGCGCAGTGGCGGTTTTCATGGCTTGTTATGAC
TGTTTTTTTGGGGTACAGTCTATGCCTCGGGCATCCAAGCAGCAAGCGCGTTACGCCGTGGGTCGATGTT
TGATGTTATGGAGCAGCAACGATGTTACGCAGCAGGGCAGTCGCCCTAAAACAAAGTTAAACATCATGGG
GGAAGCGGTGATCGCCGAAGTATCGACTCAACTATCAGAGGTAGTTGGCGTCATCGAGCGCCATCTCGAA
CCGACGTTGCTGGCCGTACATTTGTACGGCTCCGCAGTGGATGGCGGCCTGAAGCCACACAGTGATATTG
ATTTGCTGGTTACGGTGACCGTAAGGCTTGATGAAACAACGCGGCGAGCTTTGATCAACGACCTTTTGGA
AACTTCGGCTTCCCCTGGAGAGAGCGAGATTCTCCGCGCTGTAGAAGTCACCATTGTTGTGCACGACGAC
ATCATTCCGTGGCGTTATCCAGCTAAGCGCGAACTGCAATTTGGAGAATGGCAGCGCAATGACATTCTTG
CAGGTATCTTCGAGCCAGCCACGATCGACATTGATCTGGCTATCTTGCTGACAAAAGCAAGAGAACATAG
CGTTGCCTTGGTAGGTCCAGCGGCGGAGGAACTCTTTGATCCGGTTCCTGAACAGGATCTATTTGAGGCG
CTAAATGAAACCTTAACGCTATGGAACTCGCCGCCCGACTGGGCTGGCGATGAGCGAAATGTAGTGCTTA
CGTTGTCCCGCATTTGGTACAGCGCAGTAACCGGCAAAATCGCGCCGAAGGATGTCGCTGCCGACTGGGC
AATGGAGCGCCTGCCGGCCCAGTATCAGCCCGTCATACTTGAAGCTAGACAGGCTTATCTTGGACAAGAA
GAAGATCGCTTGGCCTCGCGCGCAGATCAGTTGGAAGAATTTGTCCACTACGTGAAAGGCGAGATCACCA
AGGTAGTCGGCAAATAATGTCTAGCTAGAAATTCGTTCAAGCCGACGCCGCTTCGCGGCGCGGCTTAACT
CAAGCGTTAGATGCACTAAGCACATAATTGCTCACAGCCAAACTATCAGGTCAAGTCTGCTTTTATTATT
TTTAAGCGTGCATAATAAGCCCTACACAAATTGGGAGATATATCATGCATGACCAAAATCCCTTAACGTG
AGTTTTCGTTCCACTGAGCGTCAGACCCCGTAGAAAAGATCAAAGGATCTTCTTGAGATCCTTTTTTTCT
GCGCGTAATCTGCTGCTTGCAAACAAAAAAACCACCGCTACCAGCGGTGGTTTGTTTGCCGGATCAAGAG
CTACCAACTCTTTTTCCGAAGGTAACTGGCTTCAGCAGAGCGCAGATACCAAATACTGTCCTTCTAGTGT
AGCCGTAGTTAGGCCACCACTTCAAGAACTCTGTAGCACCGCCTACATACCTCGCTCTGCTAATCCTGTT
ACCAGTGGCTGCTGCCAGTGGCGATAAGTCGTGTCTTACCGGGTTGGACTCAAGACGATAGTTACCGGAT
AAGGCGCAGCGGTCGGGCTGAACGGGGGGTTCGTGCACACAGCCCAGCTTGGAGCGAACGACCTACACCG
AACTGAGATACCTACAGCGTGAGCTATGAGAAAGCGCCACGCTTCCCGAAGGGAGAAAGGCGGACAGGTA
TCCGGTAAGCGGCAGGGTCGGAACAGGAGAGCGCACGAGGGAGCTTCCAGGGGGAAACGCCTGGTATCTT
TATAGTCCTGTCGGGTTTCGCCACCTCTGACTTGAGCGTCGATTTTTGTGATGCTCGTCAGGGGGGCGGA
GCCTATGGAAAAACGCCAGCAACGCGGCCTTTTTACGGTTCCTGGCCTTTTGCTGGCCTTTTGCTCACAT
GTTCTTTCCTGCGTTATCCCCTGATTCTGTGGATAACCGTATTACCGCCTTTGAGTGAGCTGATACCGCT
CGCCGCAGCCGAACGACCGAGCGCAGCGAGTCAGTGAGCGAGGAAGCGGAAGAGCGCCTGATGCGGTATT
TTCTCCTTACGCATCTGTGCGGTATTTCACACCGCATATGGTGCACTCTCAGTACAATCTGCTCTGATGC
CGCATAGTTAAGCCAGTATACACTCCGCTATCGCTACGTGACTGGGTCATGGCTGCGCCCCGACACCCGC
CAACACCCGCTGACGCGCCCTGACGGGCTTGTCTGCTCCCGGCATCCGCTTACAGACAAGCTGTGACCGT
CTCCGGGAGCTGCATGTGTCAGAGGTTTTCACCGTCATCACCGAAACGCGCGAGGCAGGGTGCCTTGATG
TGGGCGCCGGCGGTCGAGTGGCGACGGCGCGGCTTGTCCGCGCCCTGGTAGATTGCCTGGCCGTAGGCCA
GCCATTTTTGAGCGGCCAGCGGCCGCGATAGGCCGACGCGAAGCGGCGGGGCGTAGGGAGCGCAGCGACC
GAAGGGTAGGCGCTTTTTGCAGCTCTTCGGCTGTGCGCTGGCCAGACAGTTATGCACAGGCCAGGCGGGT
TTTAAGAGTTTTAATAAGTTTTAAAGAGTTTTAGGCGGAAAAATCGCCTTTTTTCTCTTTTATATCAGTC
ACTTACATGTGTGACCGGTTCCCAATGTACGGCTTTGGGTTCCCAATGTACGGGTTCCGGTTCCCAATGT
ACGGCTTTGGGTTCCCAATGTACGTGCTATCCACAGGAAAGAGACCTTTTCGACCTTTTTCCCCTGCTAG
GGCAATTTGCCCTAGCATCTGCTCCGTACATTAGGAACCGGCGGATGCTTCGCCCTCGATCAGGTTGCGG
TAGCGCATGACTAGGATCGGGCCAGCCTGCCCCGCCTCCTCCTTCAAATCGTACTCCGGCAGGTCATTTG
ACCCGATCAGCTTGCGCACGGTGAAACAGAACTTCTTGAACTCTCCGGCGCTGCCACTGCGTTCGTAGAT
CGTCTTGAACAACCATCTGGCTTCTGCCTTGCCTGCGGCGCGGCGTGCCAGGCGGTAGAGAAAACGGCCG
ATGCCGGGATCGATCAAAAAGTAATCGGGGTGAACCGTCAGCACGTCCGGGTTCTTGCCTTCTGTGATCT
CGCGGTACATCCAATCAGCTAGCTCGATCTCGATGTACTCCGGCCGCCCGGTTTCGCTCTTTACGATCTT
GTAGCGGCTAATCAAGGCTTCACCCTCGGATACCGTCACCAGGCGGCCGTTCTTGGCCTTCTTCGTACGC
TGCATGGCAACGTGCGTGGTGTTTAACCGAATGCAGGTTTCTACCAGGTCGTCTTTCTGCTTTCCGCCAT
CGGCTCGCCGGCAGAACTTGAGTACGTCCGCAACGTGTGGACGGAACACGCGGCCGGGCTTGTCTCCCTT
CCCTTCCCGGTATCGGTTCATGGATTCGGTTAGATGGGAAACCGCCATCAGTACCAGGTCGTAATCCCAC
ACACTGGCCATGCCGGCCGGCCCTGCGGAAACCTCTACGTGCCCGTCTGGAAGCTCGTAGCGGATCACCT
CGCCAGCTCGTCGGTCACGCTTCGACAGACGGAAAACGGCCACGTCCATGATGCTGCGACTATCGCGGGT
GCCCACGTCATAGAGCATCGGAACGAAAAAATCTGGTTGCTCGTCGCCCTTGGGCGGCTTCCTAATCGAC
GGCGCACCGGCTGCCGGCGGTTGCCGGGATTCTTTGCGGATTCGATCAGCGGCCGCTTGCCACGATTCAC
CGGGGCGTGCTTCTGCCTCGATGCGTTGCCGCTGGGCGGCCTGCGCGGCCTTCAACTTCTCCACCAGGTC
ATCACCCAGCGCCGCGCCGATTTGTACCGGGCCGGATGGTTTGCGACCGCTCACGCCGATTCCTCGGGCT
TGGGGGTTCCAGTGCCATTGCAGGGCCGGCAGACAACCCAGCCGCTTACGCCTGGCCAACCGCCCGTTCC
TCCACACATGGGGCATTCCACGGCGTCGGTGCCTGGTTGTTCTTGATTTTCCATGCCGCCTCCTTTAGCC
GCTAAAATTCATCTACTCATTTATTCATTTGCTCATTTACTCTGGTAGCTGCGCGATGTATTCAGATAGC
AGCTCGGTAATGGTCTTGCCTTGGCGTACCGCGTACATCTTCAGCTTGGTGTGATCCTCCGCCGGCAACT
GAAAGTTGACCCGCTTCATGGCTGGCGTGTCTGCCAGGCTGGCCAACGTTGCAGCCTTGCTGCTGCGTGC
GCTCGGACGGCCGGCACTTAGCGTGTTTGTGCTTTTGCTCATTTTCTCTTTACCTCATTAACTCAAATGA
GTTTTGATTTAATTTCAGCGGCCAGCGCCTGGACCTCGCGGGCAGCGTCGCCCTCGGGTTCTGATTCAAG
AACGGTTGTGCCGGCGGCGGCAGTGCCTGGGTAGCTCACGCGCTGCGTGATACGGGACTCAAGAATGGGC
AGCTCGTACCCGGCCAGCGCCTCGGCAACCTCACCGCCGATGCGCGTGCCTTTGATCGCCCGCGACACGA
CAAAGGCCGCTTGTAGCCTTCCATCCGTGACCTCAATGCGCTGCTTAACCAGCTCCACCAGGTCGGCGGT
GGCCCATATGTCGTAAGGGCTTGGCTGCACCGGAATCAGCACGAAGTCGGCTGCCTTGATCGCGGACACA
GCCAAGTCCGCCGCCTGGGGCGCTCCGTCGATCACTACGAAGTCGCGCCGGCCGATGGCCTTCACGTCGC
GGTCAATCGTCGGGCGGTCGATGCCGACAACGGTTAGCGGTTGATCTTCCCGCACGGCCGCCCAATCGCG
GGCACTGCCCTGGGGATCGGAATCGACTAACAGAACATCGGCCCCGGCGAGTTGCAGGGCGCGGGCTAGA
TGGGTTGCGATGGTCGTCTTGCCTGACCCGCCTTTCTGGTTAAGTACAGCGATAACCTTCATGCGTTCCC
CTTGCGTATTTGTTTATTTACTCATCGCATCATATACGCAGCGACCGCATGACGCAAGCTGTTTTACTCA
AATACACATCACCTTTTTAGACGGCGGCGCTCGGTTTCTTCAGCGGCCAAGCTGGCCGGCCAGGCCGCCA
GCTTGGCATCAGACAAACCGGCCAGGATTTCATGCAGCCGCACGGTTGAGACGTGCGCGGGCGGCTCGAA
CACGTACCCGGCCGCGATCATCTCCGCCTCGATCTCTTCGGTAATGAAAAACGGTTCGTCCTGGCCGTCC
TGGTGCGGTTTCATGCTTGTTCCTCTTGGCGTTCATTCTCGGCGGCCGCCAGGGCGTCGGCCTCGGTCAA
TGCGTCCTCACGGAAGGCACCGCGCCGCCTGGCCTCGGTGGGCGTCACTTCCTCGCTGCGCTCAAGTGCG
CGGTACAGGGTCGAGCGATGCACGCCAAGCAGTGCAGCCGCCTCTTTCACGGTGCGGCCTTCCTGGTCGA
TCAGCTCGCGGGCGTGCGCGATCTGTGCCGGGGTGAGGGTAGGGCGGGGGCCAAACTTCACGCCTCGGGC
CTTGGCGGCCTCGCGCCCGCTCCGGGTGCGGTCGATGATTAGGGAACGCTCGAACTCGGCAATGCCGGCG
AACACGGTCAACACCATGCGGCCGGCCGGCGTGGTGGTGTCGGCCCACGGCTCTGCCAGGCTACGCAGGC
CCGCGCCGGCCTCCTGGATGCGCTCGGCAATGTCCAGTAGGTCGCGGGTGCTGCGGGCCAGGCGGTCTAG
CCTGGTCACTGTCACAACGTCGCCAGGGCGTAGGTGGTCAAGCATCCTGGCCAGCTCCGGGCGGTCGCGC
CTGGTGCCGGTGATCTTCTCGGAAAACAGCTTGGTGCAGCCGGCCGCGTGCAGTTCGGCCCGTTGGTTGG
TCAAGTCCTGGTCGTCGGTGCTGACGCGGGCATAGCCCAGCAGGCCAGCGGCGGCGCTCTTGTTCATGGC
GTAATGTCTCCGGTTCTAGTCGCAAGTATTCTACTTTATGCGACTAAAACACGCGACAAGAAAACGCCAG
GAAAAGGGCAGGGCGGCAGCCTGTCGCGTAACTTAGGACTTGTGCGACATGTCGTTTTCAGAAGACGGCT
GCACTGAACGTCAGAAGCCGACTGCACTATAGCAGCGGAGGGGTTGGATCAAAGTACTTTGATCCCGAGG
GGAACCCTGTGGTTGGCATGCACATACAAATGGACGAACGGATAAACCT
Features (pLannotate 1.2.2; 31 found; start..end, strand, type, name):
     54..78      -  misc_feature   RB T-DNA repeat: right border repeat from nopaline C58 T-DNA
    144..298     -  CDS            lacZα (fragment): LacZα fragment of β-galactosidase; lacZ fragment
    301..321     -  misc_feature   MCS (fragment): pUC18/19 multiple cloning site
    812..1153    +  promoter       CaMV 35S promoter: strong constitutive promoter from cauliflower mosaic virus
   1179..1303    +  protein_bind   attR1: mutant version of attR; recombination site for the Gateway® LR reaction LR Clonase™
   1340..1370    +  promoter       lac UV5 promoter: E. coli lac promoter with an "up" mutation
   1394..1423    +  promoter       cat promoter (fragment): promoter of the E. coli cat gene encoding chloramphenicol acetyltransferase
   1424..2104    +  CDS            CmR: chloramphenicol acetyltransferase confers resistance to chloramphenicol
   2261..2419    +  CDS            ccdA (fragment): CCDA_ECO57 - Also known as H, letA. Experimental evidence at protein level: Swiss-Prot protein existence level 1. Antitoxin component of a type II toxin-antitoxin (TA) system which inhibits the post-segregational killing (PSK) of plasmid-free cells, also referred to as a plasmid addiction system. Binds to and blocks the activity of CcdB; will also remove bound CcdB protein from the CcdB-GyrA complex by forming a CcdA-CcdB complex, a process termed rejuvenation. Functions as a transcriptional corepressor for the ccdAB operon, repression also requires CcdB (By similarity). From Escherichia coli
   2424..2729    +  CDS            ccdB: CcdB, a bacterial toxin that poisons DNA gyrase; ccdB; Plasmids containing the ccdB gene cannot be propagated in standard E. coli strains.
   2770..2894    -  protein_bind   attR2: mutant version of attR; recombination site for the Gateway® LR reaction LR Clonase™
   3007..3963    +  CDS            TurboID: mutant of the E. coli biotin ligase BioID engineered for improved catalytic efficiency (Branon et al., 2018)
   3991..4243    +  terminator     NOS terminator: nopaline synthase terminator and poly(A) signal
   4298..4320    -  protein_bind   lac operator (fragment): The lac repressor binds to the lac operator to inhibit transcription in E. coli. This inhibition can be relieved by adding lactose or isopropyl-β-D-thiogalactopyranoside (IPTG). lac repressor encoded by lacI
   4324..4354    -  promoter       lac promoter: promoter for the E. coli lac operon
   4369..4390    -  protein_bind   CAP binding site: CAP binding activates transcription in the presence of cAMP. E. coli catabolite activator protein
   4426..4678    -  terminator     NOS terminator: nopaline synthase terminator and poly(A) signal
   4829..5854    -  CDS            HygR: aminoglycoside phosphotransferase from E. coli; aph(4)-Ia; confers resistance to hygromycin
   5906..6085    -  promoter       NOS promoter: nopaline synthase promoter
   6165..6494    -  CDS            tnpA (fragment): TN5P_ECOLX - Also known as tnp. Experimental evidence at protein level: Swiss-Prot protein existence level 1. Mediates transposition of transposon Tn5 by a 'cut and paste' mechanism. First, the monomeric transposase binds the 19 bp inverted DNA repeats flanking the transposon. Then, dimerization of the DNA- bound transposase creates a synaptic DNA complex. After nicking of the first DNA strand, excision of the transposon proceeds through a series of intermediates. The transposase then mediates the insertion of the transposon at a new site by strand transfer. The activity of the wild- type tran
   6591..6615    -  misc_feature   LB T-DNA repeat: left border repeat from nopaline C58 T-DNA
   6874..6897    +  promoter       Pc promoter (fragment): intI1 (promoter lies within the coding sequence); class 1 integron promoter
   7073..7129    +  CDS            GmR (fragment): gentamycin acetyltransferase; aacC1; confers resistance to gentamycin
   7140..7927    +  CDS            SmR (fragment): aminoglycoside adenylyltransferase (Murphy, 1985); aadA; confers resistance to spectinomycin and streptomycin
   8173..8761    +  rep_origin     ori: high-copy-number ColE1/pMB1/pBR322/pUC origin of replication
   8947..9087    -  misc_feature   bom: basis of mobility region from pBR322
   9189..9228    -  CDS            rop (fragment): Rop protein, which maintains plasmids at low copy number; rop
   9431..9625    -  rep_origin     pVS1 oriV: origin of replication for the Pseudomonas plasmid pVS1 (Heeb et al., 2000)
   9691..10764   -  CDS            pVS1 RepA: replication protein from the Pseudomonas plasmid pVS1 (Heeb et al., 2000)
  11193..11822   -  CDS            pVS1 StaA: stability protein from the Pseudomonas plasmid pVS1 (Heeb et al., 2000)
  12382..12783   -  CDS            Y4CG_SINFN (fragment): Protein inferred from homology: Swiss-Prot protein existence level 3. From Sinorhizobium fredii (strain NBRC 101917 / NGR234).
