[The description below was written by a language model from this plasmid's Addgene catalogue record and pLannotate feature annotations shown in this document.]
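Description:
pGW-GOI-TurboID is an empty Gateway destination vector for plant expression, built on the pGWB505 binary backbone and intended for TurboID-based proximity labelling in planta (the associated toolbox was developed for Nicotiana benthamiana). As a binary T-DNA vector it carries a ColE1/pMB1-type origin with a bom site for replication in E. coli. It also has the pVS1 oriV, RepA and StaA functions, which support maintenance in Agrobacterium. The backbone aadA gene gives bacterial spectinomycin resistance. Because the unrecombined Gateway cassette also encodes chloramphenicol acetyltransferase and the gyrase toxin CcdB, the empty vector is selected on both antibiotics and must be propagated in a ccdB-tolerant strain.

Between the nopaline-type right and left T-DNA borders, a CaMV 35S promoter drives the attR1–CmR–ccdB–attR2 cassette, followed by the TurboID coding sequence and a NOS terminator. An LR reaction with an entry clone replaces the CmR/ccdB cassette with a gene of interest. Given this layout, the gene should be placed upstream of TurboID to produce a C-terminal fusion to the engineered promiscuous biotin ligase, which biotinylates neighbouring proteins for capture and identification. The depositor notes that a 3xHA-TurboID segment was amplified from a mammalian expression plasmid, so an HA epitope tag is expected between attR2 and TurboID, although the feature table does not annotate it separately. TurboID carries a silent C249A nucleotide change that leaves the protein sequence unaltered. The T-DNA also contains a NOS promoter–HygR–NOS terminator cassette for hygromycin selection of transformed plant cells.
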