Addgene plasmid #209378: pGW-GOI-TurboID
Purpose: (Empty Backbone) Gateway compatible plasmid for TurboID-based proximity labelling experiment in planta
Depositing lab: Rosa Lozano-Durán. Depositing organization: Center for Plant Molecular Biology (ZMBP). Publication: The Ti-TAN plasmid toolbox for TurboID-based proximity labeling assays in Nicotiana benthamiana. Tan H, Zhou Y, Dinius E, Lozano-Duran R. J Integr Plant Biol. 2024 Jan 31. doi: 10.1111/jipb.13610. PubMed 38294100.
Backbone
  Vector backbone: pGWB505
  Backbone manufacturer: http://shimane-u.org/nakagawa/gbv.htm
  Vector type: Plant Expression
  Selectable markers: Hygromycin
Growth in bacteria
  Bacterial resistance: Chloramphenicol and Spectinomycin, 25 & 50 μg/mL
  Growth temperature: 37°C
  Growth strain: ccdB Survival
  Copy number: High Copy
Gene/Insert
  Gene/Insert name: None
  Mutation: TurboID gene sequence C249A
Terms and licenses: Academic/Nonprofit Terms; Industry Terms: Not Available to Industry
Depositor comments: 3XHA-TurboID sequence was amplified from 3xHA-TurboID-NLS_pCDNA3 (Addgene#107171). The 249th nucleotide cytosine (C) of TurboID was changed to adenine (A) without affecting the TurboID protein sequence.
How to cite: pGW-GOI-TurboID was a gift from Rosa Lozano-Durán (Addgene plasmid # 209378 ; http://n2t.net/addgene:209378 ; RRID:Addgene_209378)
